>Addgene plasmid #75954 | PRKCB gRNA (BRDN0001148507) | addgene full sequence | sequence record 184896 | Addgene Assembled Sequence
CCCGGGTGCAAAGATGGATAAAGTTTTAAACAGAGAGGAATCTTTGCAGCTAATGGACCTTCTAGGTCTT
GAAAGGAGTGGGAATTGGCTCCGGTGCCCGTCAGTGGGCAGAGCGCACATCGCCCACAGTCCCCGAGAAG
TTGGGGGGAGGGGTCGGCAATTGATCCGGTGCCTAGAGAAGGTGGCGCGGGGTAAACTGGGAAAGTGATG
TCGTGTACTGGCTCCGCCTTTTTCCCGAGGGTGGGGGAGAACCGTATATAAGTGCAGTAGTCGCCGTGAA
CGTTCTTTTTCGCAACGGGTTTGCCGCCAGAACACAGGTAAGTGCCGTGTGTGGTTCCCGCGGGCCTGGC
CTCTTTACGGGTTATGGCCCTTGCGTGCCTTGAATTACTTCCACCTGGCTGCAGTACGTGATTCTTGATC
CCGAGCTTCGGGTTGGAAGTGGGTGGGAGAGTTCGAGGCCTTGCGCTTAAGGAGCCCCTTCGCCTCGTGC
TTGAGTTGAGGCCTGGCCTGGGCGCTGGGGCCGCCGCGTGCGAATCTGGTGGCACCTTCGCGCCTGTCTC
GCTGCTTTCGATAAGTCTCTAGCCATTTAAAATTTTTGATGACCTGCTGCGACGCTTTTTTTCTGGCAAG
ATAGTCTTGTAAATGCGGGCCAAGATCTGCACACTGGTATTTCGGTTTTTGGGGCCGCGGGCGGCGACGG
GGCCCGTGCGTCCCAGCGCACATGTTCGGCGAGGCGGGGCCTGCGAGCGCGGCCACCGAGAATCGGACGG
GGGTAGTCTCAAGCTGGCCGGCCTGCTCTGGTGCCTGGCCTCGCGCCGCCGTGTATCGCCCCGCCCTGGG
CGGCAAGGCTGGCCCGGTCGGCACCAGTTGCGTGAGCGGAAAGATGGCCGCTTCCCGGCCCTGCTGCAGG
GAGCTCAAAATGGAGGACGCGGCGCTCGGGAGAGCGGGCGGGTGAGTCACCCACACAAAGGAAAAGGGCC
TTTCCGTCCTCAGCCGTCGCTTCATGTGACTCCACGGAGTACCGGGCGCCGTCCAGGCACCTCGATTAGT
TCTCGAGCTTTTGGAGTACGTCGTCTTTAGGTTGGGGGGAGGGGTTTTATGCGATGGAGTTTCCCCACAC
TGAGTGGGTGGAGACTGAAGTTAGGCCAGCTTGGCACTTGATGTAATTCTCCTTGGAATTTGCCCTTTTT
GAGTTTGGATCTTGGTTCATTCTCAAGCCTCAGACAGTGGTTCAAAGTTTTTTTCTTCCATTTCAGGTGT
CGTGACGTACGGCCACCATGACCGAGTACAAGCCCACGGTGCGCCTCGCCACCCGCGACGACGTCCCCAG
GGCCGTACGCACCCTCGCCGCCGCGTTCGCCGACTACCCCGCCACGCGCCACACCGTCGATCCGGACCGC
CACATCGAGCGGGTCACCGAGCTGCAAGAACTCTTCCTCACGCGCGTCGGGCTCGACATCGGCAAGGTGT
GGGTCGCGGACGACGGCGCCGCCGTGGCGGTCTGGACCACGCCGGAGAGCGTCGAAGCGGGGGCGGTGTT
CGCCGAGATCGGCCCGCGCATGGCCGAGTTGAGCGGTTCCCGGCTGGCCGCGCAGCAACAGATGGAAGGC
CTCCTGGCGCCGCACCGGCCCAAGGAGCCCGCGTGGTTCCTGGCCACCGTCGGAGTCTCGCCCGACCACC
AGGGCAAGGGTCTGGGCAGCGCCGTCGTGCTCCCCGGAGTGGAGGCGGCCGAGCGCGCCGGGGTGCCCGC
CTTCCTGGAGACCTCCGCGCCCCGCAACCTCCCCTTCTACGAGCGGCTCGGCTTCACCGTCACCGCCGAC
GTCGAGGTGCCCGAAGGACCGCGCACCTGGTGCATGACCCGCAAGCCCGGTGCCTGAACGCGTTAAGTCG
ACAATCAACCTCTGGATTACAAAATTTGTGAAAGATTGACTGGTATTCTTAACTATGTTGCTCCTTTTAC
GCTATGTGGATACGCTGCTTTAATGCCTTTGTATCATGCTATTGCTTCCCGTATGGCTTTCATTTTCTCC
TCCTTGTATAAATCCTGGTTGCTGTCTCTTTATGAGGAGTTGTGGCCCGTTGTCAGGCAACGTGGCGTGG
TGTGCACTGTGTTTGCTGACGCAACCCCCACTGGTTGGGGCATTGCCACCACCTGTCAGCTCCTTTCCGG
GACTTTCGCTTTCCCCCTCCCTATTGCCACGGCGGAACTCATCGCCGCCTGCCTTGCCCGCTGCTGGACA
GGGGCTCGGCTGTTGGGCACTGACAATTCCGTGGTGTTGTCGGGGAAATCATCGTCCTTTCCTTGGCTGC
TCGCCTGTGTTGCCACCTGGATTCTGCGCGGGACGTCCTTCTGCTACGTCCCTTCGGCCCTCAATCCAGC
GGACCTTCCTTCCCGCGGCCTGCTGCCGGCTCTGCGGCCTCTTCCGCGTCTTCGCCTTCGCCCTCAGACG
AGTCGGATCTCCCTTTGGGCCGCCTCCCCGCGTCGACTTTAAGACCAATGACTTACAAGGCAGCTGTAGA
TCTTAGCCACTTTTTAAAAGAAAAGGGGGGACTGGAAGGGCTAATTCACTCCCAACGAAGACAAGATCTG
CTTTTTGCTTGTACTGGGTCTCTCTGGTTAGACCAGATCTGAGCCTGGGAGCTCTCTGGCTAACTAGGGA
ACCCACTGCTTAAGCCTCAATAAAGCTTGCCTTGAGTGCTTCAAGTAGTGTGTGCCCGTCTGTTGTGTGA
CTCTGGTAACTAGAGATCCCTCAGACCCTTTTAGTCAGTGTGGAAAATCTCTAGCAGTACGTATAGTAGT
TCATGTCATCTTATTATTCAGTATTTATAACTTGCAAAGAAATGAATATCAGAGAGTGAGAGGAACTTGT
TTATTGCAGCTTATAATGGTTACAAATAAAGCAATAGCATCACAAATTTCACAAATAAAGCATTTTTTTC
ACTGCATTCTAGTTGTGGTTTGTCCAAACTCATCAATGTATCTTATCATGTCTGGCTCTAGCTATCCCGC
CCCTAACTCCGCCCATCCCGCCCCTAACTCCGCCCAGTTCCGCCCATTCTCCGCCCCATGGCTGACTAAT
TTTTTTTATTTATGCAGAGGCCGAGGCCGCCTCGGCCTCTGAGCTATTCCAGAAGTAGTGAGGAGGCTTT
TTTGGAGGCCTAGGGACGTACCCAATTCGCCCTATAGTGAGTCGTATTACGCGCGCTCACTGGCCGTCGT
TTTACAACGTCGTGACTGGGAAAACCCTGGCGTTACCCAACTTAATCGCCTTGCAGCACATCCCCCTTTC
GCCAGCTGGCGTAATAGCGAAGAGGCCCGCACCGATCGCCCTTCCCAACAGTTGCGCAGCCTGAATGGCG
AATGGG
[124 nt withheld, positions 3367-3490]
C
[91 nt withheld, positions 3492-3582]
A
[49 nt withheld, positions 3584-3632]
CCTTTGACGTTGGAGTCCACGTTCTTT
[37 nt withheld, positions 3660-3696]
ACCCTATCTCGGTCTATTCTTTTGATTTATAAGGGATTTTGCCGATTTCGGCCTATTGGTTAAAAAATGA
GCTGATTTAACAAAAATTTAACGCGAATTTTAACAAAATATTAACGCTTACAATTTAGGTGGCACTTTTC
GGGGAAATGTGCGCGGAACCCCTATTTGTTTATTTTTCTAAATACATTCAAATATGTATCCGCTCATGAG
ACAATAACCCTGATAAATGCTTCAATAATATTGAAAAAGGAAGAGTATGAGTATTCAACATTTCCGTGTC
GCCCTTATTCCCTTTTTTGCGGCATTTTGCCTTCCTGTTTTTGCTCACCCAGAAACGCTGGTGAAAGTAA
AAGATGCTGAAGATCAGTTGGGTGCACGAGTGGGTTACATCGAACTGGATCTCAACAGCGGTAAGATCCT
TGAGAGTTTTCGCCCCGAAGAACGTTTTCCAATGATGAGCACTTTTAAAGTTCTGCTATGTGGCGCGGTA
TTATCCCGTATTGACGCCGGGCAAGAGCAACTCGGTCGCCGCATACACTATTCTCAGAATGACTTGGTTG
AGTACTCACCAGTCACAGAAAAGCATCTTACGGATGGCATGACAGTAAGAGAATTATGCAGTGCTGCCAT
AACCATGAGTGATAACACTGCGGCCAACTTACTTCTGACAACGATCGGAGGACCGAAGGAGCTAACCGCT
TTTTTGCACAACATGGGGGATCATGTAACTCGCCTTGATCGTTGGGAACCGGAGCTGAATGAAGCCATAC
CAAACGACGAGCGTGACACCACGATGCCTGTAGCAATGGCAACAACGTTGCGCAAACTATTAACTGGCGA
ACTACTTACTCTAGCTTCCCGGCAACAATTAATAGACTGGATGGAGGCGGATAAAGTTGCAGGACCACTT
CTGCGCTCGGCCCTTCCGGCTGGCTGGTTTATTGCTGATAAATCTGGAGCCGGTGAGCGTGGGTCTCGCG
GTATCATTGCAGCACTGGGGCCAGATGGTAAGCCCTCCCGTATCGTAGTTATCTACACGACGGGGAGTCA
GGCAACTATGGATGAACGAAATAGACAGATCGCTGAGATAGGTGCCTCACTGATTAAGCATTGGTAACTG
TCAGACCAAGTTTACTCATATATACTTTAGATTGATTTAAAACTTCATTTTTAATTTAAAAGGATCTAGG
TGAAGATCCTTTTTGATAATCTCATGACCAAAATCCCTTAACGTGAGTTTTCGTTCCACTGAGCGTCAGA
CCCCGTAGAAAAGATCAAAGGATCTTCTTGAGATCCTTTTTTTCTGCGCGTAATCTGCTGCTTGCAAACA
AAAAAACCACCGCTACCAGCGGTGGTTTGTTTGCCGGATCAAGAGCTACCAACTCTTTTTCCGAAGGTAA
CTGGCTTCAGCAGAGCGCAGATACCAAATACTGTTCTTCTAGTGTAGCCGTAGTTAGGCCACCACTTCAA
GAACTCTGTAGCACCGCCTACATACCTCGCTCTGCTAATCCTGTTACCAGTGGCTGCTGCCAGTGGCGAT
AAGTCGTGTCTTACCGGGTTGGACTCAAGACGATAGTTACCGGATAAGGCGCAGCGGTCGGGCTGAACGG
GGGGTTCGTGCACACAGCCCAGCTTGGAGCGAACGACCTACACCGAACTGAGATACCTACAGCGTGAGCT
ATGAGAAAGCGCCACGCTTCCCGAAGGGAGAAAGGCGGACAGGTATCCGGTAAGCGGCAGGGTCGGAACA
GGAGAGCGCACGAGGGAGCTTCCAGGGGGAAACGCCTGGTATCTTTATAGTCCTGTCGGGTTTCGCCACC
TCTGACTTGAGCGTCGATTTTTGTGATGCTCGTCAGGGGGGCGGAGCCTATGGAAAAACGCCAGCAACGC
GGCCTTTTTACGGTTCCTGGCCTTTTGCTGGCCTTTTGCTCACATGTTCTTTCCTGCGTTATCCCCTGAT
TCTGTGGATAACCGTATTACCGCCTTTGAGTGAGCTGATACCGCTCGCCGCAGCCGAACGACCGAGCGCA
GCGAGTCAGTGAGCGAGGAAGCGGAAGAGCGCCCAATACGCAAACCGCCTCTCCCCGCGCGTTGGCCGAT
TCATTAATGCAGCTGGCACGACAGGTTTCCCGACTGGAAAGCGGGCAGTGAGCGCAACGCAATTAATGTG
AGTTAGCTCACTCATTAGGCACCCCAGGCTTTACACTTTATGCTTCCGGCTCGTATGTTGTGTGGAATTG
TGAGCGGATAACAATTTCACACAGGAAACAGCTATGACCATGATTACGCCAAGCGCGCAATTAACCCTCA
CTAAAGGGAACAAAAGCTGGAGCTGCAAGCTTAATGTAGTCTTATGCAATACTCTTGTAGTCTTGCAACA
TGGTAACGATGAGTTAGCAACATGCCTTACAAGGAGAGAAAAAGCACCGTGCATGCCGATTGGTGGAAGT
AAGGTGGTACGATCGTGCCTTATTAGGAAGGCAACAGACGGGTCTGACATGGATTGGACGAACCACTGAA
TTGCCGCATTGCAGAGATATTGTATTTAAGTGCCTAGCTCGATACATAAACGGGTCTCTCTGGTTAGACC
AGATCTGAGCCTGGGAGCTCTCTGGCTAACTAGGGAACCCACTGCTTAAGCCTCAATAAAGCTTGCCTTG
AGTGCTTCAAGTAGTGTGTGCCCGTCTGTTGTGTGACTCTGGTAACTAGAGATCCCTCAGACCCTTTTAG
TCAGTGTGGAAAATCTCTAGCAGTGGCGCCCGAACAGGGACTTGAAAGCGAAAGGGAAACCAGAGGAGCT
CTCTCGACGCAGGACTCGGCTTGCTGAAGCGCGCACGGCAAGAGGCGAGGGGCGGCGACTGGTGAGTACG
CCAAAAATTTTGACTAGCGGAGGCTAGAAGGAGAGAGATGGGTGCGAGAGCGTCAGTATTAAGCGGGGGA
GAATTAGATCGCGATGGGAAAAAATTCGGTTAAGGCCAGGGGGAAAGAAAAAATATAAATTAAAACATAT
AGTATGGGCAAGCAGGGAGCTAGAACGATTCGCAGTTAATCCTGGCCTGTTAGAAACATCAGAAGGCTGT
AGACAAATACTGGGACAGCTACAACCATCCCTTCAGACAGGATCAGAAGAACTTAGATCATTATATAATA
CAGTAGCAACCCTCTATTGTGTGCATCAAAGGATAGAGATAAAAGACACCAAGGAAGCTTTAGACAAGAT
AGAGGAAGAGCAAAACAAAAGTAAGACCACCGCACAGCAAGCGGCCGCTGATCTTCAGACCTGGAGGAGG
AGATATGAGGGACAATTGGAGAAGTGAATTATATAAATATAAAGTAGTAAAAATTGAACCATTAGGAGTA
GCACCCACCAAGGCAAAGAGAAGAGTGGTGCAGAGAGAAAAAAGAGCAGTGGGAATAGGAGCTTTGTTCC
TTGGGTTCTTGGGAGCAGCAGGAAGCACTATGGGCGCAGCGTCAATGACGCTGACGGTACAGGCCAGACA
ATTATTGTCTGGTATAGTGCAGCAGCAGAACAATTTGCTGAGGGCTATTGAGGCGCAACAGCATCTGTTG
CAACTCACAGTCTGGGGCATCAAGCAGCTCCAGGCAAGAATCCTGGCTGTGGAAAGATACCTAAAGGATC
AACAGCTCCTGGGGATTTGGGGTTGCTCTGGAAAACTCATTTGCACCACTGCTGTGCCTTGGAATGCTAG
TTGGAGTAATAAATCTCTGGAACAGATTTGGAATCACACGACCTGGATGGAGTGGGACAGAGAAATTAAC
AATTACACAAGCTTAATACACTCCTTAATTGAAGAATCGCAAAACCAGCAAGAAAAGAATGAACAAGAAT
TATTGGAATTAGATAAATGGGCAAGTTTGTGGAATTGGTTTAACATAACAAATTGGCTGTGGTATATAAA
ATTATTCATAATGATAGTAGGAGGCTTGGTAGGTTTAAGAATAGTTTTTGCTGTACTTTCTATAGTGAAT
AGAGTTAGGCAGGGATATTCACCATTATCGTTTCAGACCCACCTCCCAACCCCGAGGGGACCCAGAGAGG
GCCTATTTCCCATGATTCCTTCATATTTGCATATACGATACAAGGCTGTTAGAGAGATAATTAGAATTAA
TTTGACTGTAAACACAAAGATATTAGTACAAAATACGTGACGTAGAAAGTAATAATTTCTTGGGTAGTTT
GCAGTTTTAAAATTATGTTTTAAAATGGACTATCATATGCTTACCGTAACTTGAAAGTATTTCGATTTCT
TGGCTTTATATATCTTGTGGAAAGGACGAAACACCGCTTGCTGGATGTGATACATGGTTTTAGAGCTAGA
AATAGCAAGTTAAAATAAGGCTAGTCCGTTATCAACTTGAAAAAGTGGCACCGAGTCGGTGCTTTTTTAA
GCTTGGCGTAACTAGATCTTGAGACAAATGGCAGTATTCATCCACAATTTTAAAAGAAAAGGGGGGATTG
GGGGGTACAGTGCAGGGGAAAGAATAGTAGACATAATAGCAACAGACATACAAACTAAAGAATTACAAAA
ACAAATTACAAAAATTCAAAATTTTCGGGTTTATTACAGGGACAGCAGAGATCCACTTTGGCGCCGGCTC
GAGGGGG
Features (pLannotate 1.2.2; 29 found; start..end, strand, type, name):
     14..80      +  CDS            small t antigen (fragment): SV40 (simian virus 40) small t antigen
    106..317     +  promoter       EF-1α core promoter: core promoter for human elongation factor EF-1α
    318..1256    +  intron         EF-1α intron A: intron upstream of the start codon of human EF-1α
   1278..1877    +  CDS            PuroR (fragment): puromycin N-acetyltransferase; pac from Streptomyces; confers resistance to puromycin
   1893..2481    +  misc_feature   WPRE: woodchuck hepatitis virus posttranscriptional regulatory element
   2532..2551    +  misc_feature   cPPT/CTS (fragment): central polypurine tract and central termination sequence of HIV-1
   2553..2786    +  LTR            3' LTR (ΔU3): self-inactivating 3' long terminal repeat (LTR) from HIV-1
   2864..2985    +  polyA_signal   SV40 poly(A) signal: SV40 polyadenylation signal
   3025..3160    +  rep_origin     SV40 ori: SV40 origin of replication
   3181..3199    -  promoter       T7 promoter: promoter for bacteriophage T7 RNA polymerase
   3207..3362    +  CDS            lacZα (fragment): LacZα fragment of β-galactosidase; lacZ fragment
   3367..3795    +  rep_origin     f1 ori (sequence partly withheld): f1 bacteriophage origin of replication; arrow indicates direction of (+) strand synthesis
   3848..3952    +  promoter       AmpR promoter: bla
   3953..4813    +  CDS            AmpR: β-lactamase; bla; confers resistance to ampicillin, carbenicillin, and related antibiotics
   4984..5572    +  rep_origin     ori: high-copy-number ColE1/pMB1/pBR322/pUC origin of replication
   5755..5847    +  CDS            lacI (fragment): lac repressor; lacI; The lac repressor binds to the lac operator to inhibit transcription in E. coli. This inhibition can be relieved by adding lactose or isopropyl-β-D-thiogalactopyranoside (IPTG).
   5860..5881    +  protein_bind   CAP binding site: CAP binding activates transcription in the presence of cAMP. E. coli catabolite activator protein
   5896..5926    +  promoter       lac promoter: promoter for the E. coli lac operon
   5934..5950    +  protein_bind   lac operator: The lac repressor binds to the lac operator to inhibit transcription in E. coli. This inhibition can be relieved by adding lactose or isopropyl-β-D-thiogalactopyranoside (IPTG). lac repressor encoded by lacI
   5995..6013    +  promoter       T3 promoter: promoter for bacteriophage T3 RNA polymerase
   6041..6267    +  promoter       RSV promoter: Rous sarcoma virus enhancer/promoter
   6268..6448    +  LTR            5' LTR (truncated): truncated 5' long terminal repeat (LTR) from HIV-1
   6495..6620    +  misc_feature   HIV-1 Ψ: packaging signal of human immunodeficiency virus type 1
   6604..6967    +  CDS            HIV-1 gag (fragment): gag protein from human immunodeficiency virus 1; gag
   7113..7346    +  misc_feature   RRE: The Rev response element (RRE) of HIV-1 allows for Rev-dependent mRNA export from the nucleus to the cytoplasm.
   7723..7749    +  CDS            Rev (fragment): human immunodeficiency virus 1 (HIV-1) Rev protein; rev; enhances nuclear export of unspliced and incompletely spliced viral mRNAs
   7753..7993    +  promoter       U6 promoter: RNA polymerase III promoter for human U6 snRNA
   8023..8098    +  misc_RNA       gRNA scaffold: guide RNA scaffold for the Streptococcus pyogenes CRISPR/Cas9 system
   8154..8271    +  misc_feature   cPPT/CTS: central polypurine tract and central termination sequence of HIV-1
