[The description below was written by a language model from this plasmid's Addgene catalogue record and pLannotate feature annotations shown in this document.]
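Description:
PRKCB gRNA (BRDN0001148507) is a third-generation lentiviral CRISPR guide plasmid built on the lentiGuide-Puro backbone. It expresses a single guide RNA against human PRKCB, the gene for protein kinase C beta, and the guide was designed against two PRKCB reference transcripts. The assembled sequence is 8,323 nt. In bacteria it is maintained through a high-copy ColE1/pUC-type origin and selected with ampicillin via the β-lactamase gene. An f1 origin, an SV40 origin and leftover lac and T7/T3 cloning-vector elements are also annotated in the backbone.

The viral genome is transcribed from an RSV promoter fused to a truncated HIV-1 5' LTR, which makes transcription Tat-independent as is typical of third-generation designs. It ends in a self-inactivating ΔU3 3' LTR followed by an SV40 polyadenylation signal. Between the LTRs lie the Ψ packaging signal with a partial gag sequence, the Rev response element for nuclear export of the unspliced genome, and a cPPT/CTS that aids nuclear import. The payload has two units. In the first, a human U6 RNA polymerase III promoter drives the PRKCB-specific spacer, which is joined to the Streptococcus pyogenes Cas9 guide scaffold. In the second, an EF-1α core promoter with its intron A drives puromycin N-acetyltransferase for selection of transduced mammalian cells, and a WPRE boosts transcript expression.

The plasmid carries no Cas9, so it must be paired with a separate Cas9 lentivector or used in cells that already express Cas9. It belongs to a human kinome guide collection associated with work on optimised sgRNA design, and it is suited to knocking out PRKCB in human cells.
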