Addgene plasmid #75954: PRKCB gRNA (BRDN0001148507)
Purpose: 3rd generation lentiviral gRNA plasmid targeting human PRKCB
Depositing lab: John Doench & David Root. Depositing organization: Broad Institute. Publication: Optimized sgRNA design to maximize activity and minimize off-target effects of CRISPR-Cas9. Doench JG, Fusi N, Sullender M, Hegde M, Vaimberg EW, Donovan KF, Smith I, Tothova Z, Wilen C, Orchard R, Virgin HW, Listgarten J, Root DE. Nat Biotechnol. 2016 Jan 18. doi: 10.1038/nbt.3437. PubMed 26780180.
Backbone
  Vector backbone: lentiGuide-Puro
  Backbone manufacturer: Zhang Lab (Addgene plasmid # 52963)
  Vector type: Mammalian Expression, Lentiviral, CRISPR
  Selectable markers: Puromycin
Growth in bacteria
  Bacterial resistance: Ampicillin, 100 μg/mL
  Growth temperature: 37°C
  Growth strain: DH5alpha
  Copy number: High Copy
Gene/Insert
  Gene/Insert name: PRKCB (alt names: PRKCB; NM_002738.6)
  gRNA/shRNA sequence: CTTGCTGGATGTGATACATG
  Species: H. sapiens (human)
  Entrez Gene: PRKCB (a.k.a. PKC-beta, PKCB, PKCI(2), PKCbeta, PRKCB1, PRKCB2)
  Promoter: hU6
  Cloning method: Unknown
  Sequencing primers: 5′ U6-F; 3′ pS2-R
Terms and licenses: Academic/Nonprofit Terms; Industry Terms: Not Available to Industry
Depositor comments: The gRNA was designed to target the following Genbank reference sequence(s): NM_002738.6,NM_212535.2. Note that this plasmid does NOT contain Cas9. It should be used in conjunction with lentiCas9-Blast (Addgene #52962) or otherwise with cell lines already expressing Cas9. Browse the full kinome gRNA library at http://www.addgene.org/pooled-library/broadgpp-human-kinome/ or visit http://www.broadinstitute.org/rnai/public/ for detailed protocols and information.
How to cite: PRKCB gRNA (BRDN0001148507) was a gift from John Doench & David Root (Addgene plasmid # 75954 ; http://n2t.net/addgene:75954 ; RRID:Addgene_75954)
