>Addgene plasmid #75954 | PRKCB gRNA (BRDN0001148507) | depositor partial sequence | sequence record 143414 | Target Sequence
CTTGCTGGATGTGATACATG
