>Addgene plasmid #75954 | PRKCB gRNA (BRDN0001148507) | addgene partial sequence | sequence record 184895 | hU6-F
GTGACGTAGAAAGTAATAATTTCTTGGGTAGTTTGCAGTTTTAAAATTATGTTTTAAAATGGACTATCAT
ATGCTTACCGTAACTTGAAAGTATTTCGATTTCTTGGCTTTATATATCTTGTGGAAAGGACGAAACACCG
CTTGCTGGATGTGATACATGGTTTTAGAGCTAGAAATAGCAAGTTAAAATAAGGCTAGTCCGTTATCAAC
TTGAAAAAGTGGCACCGAGTCGGTGCTTTTTTAAGCTTGGCGTAACTAGATCTTGAGACAAATGGCAGTA
TTCATCCACAATTTTAAAAGAAAAGGGGGGATTGGGGGGTACAGTGCAGGGGAAAGAATAGTAGACATAA
TAGCAACAGACATACAAACTAAAGAATTACAAAAACAAATTACAAAAATTCAAAATTTTCGGGTTTATTA
CAGGGACAGCAGAGATCCACTTTGGCGCCGGCTCGAGGGGGCCCGGGTGCAAAGATGGATAAAGTTTTAA
ACAGAGAGGAATCTTTGCAGCTAATGGACCTTCTAGGTCTTGAAAGGAGTGGGAATTGGCTCCGGTGCCC
GTCAGTGGGC
